Addgene plasmid #207707: qTAG-N-Zeo-3xHA
Purpose: (Empty Backbone) Empty N-terminus donor cassette. Integrate homology arms to target the N-terminus insertion of a Zeo-2A-3xHA cassette
Depositing lab: Laurence Pelletier. Depositing organization: Sinai Health System. Publication: qTAG: an adaptable plasmid scaffold for CRISPR-based endogenous tagging. Philip R, Sharma A, Matellan L, Erpf AC, Hsu WH, Tkach JM, Wyatt HDM, Pelletier L. EMBO J. 2024 Dec 12. doi: 10.1038/s44318-024-00337-5. PubMed 39668248.
Backbone
  Vector backbone: pUC19
  Backbone manufacturer: Invitrogen
  Backbone size (bp): 2686
  Vector type: Mammalian Expression, CRISPR ; Donor Cassette
  Selectable markers: Zeocin
Growth in bacteria
  Bacterial resistance: Ampicillin, 100 μg/mL
  Growth temperature: 37°C
  Growth strain: DH5alpha
  Copy number: High Copy
Gene/Insert
  Gene/Insert name: None
Terms and licenses: Academic/Nonprofit Terms; Industry Terms: Not Available to Industry
Depositor comments: Please visit https://www.biorxiv.org/content/10.1101/2023.11.01.565029v3 for bioRxiv preprint.
How to cite: qTAG-N-Zeo-3xHA was a gift from Laurence Pelletier (Addgene plasmid # 207707 ; http://n2t.net/addgene:207707 ; RRID:Addgene_207707)
