[The description below was written by a language model from this plasmid's Addgene catalogue record and pLannotate feature annotations shown in this document.]
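Description:
qTAG-N-Zeo-3xHA is an empty donor plasmid from the qTAG series of scaffolds for CRISPR-based endogenous tagging in mammalian cells. It is built on a pUC19 backbone and is propagated in E. coli as a high-copy plasmid through the ColE1/pUC origin. Bacterial selection is by ampicillin, conferred by β-lactamase under its own promoter. Remnants of the pUC lac region (a lacZα fragment, lac promoter and operator, and CAP binding site) flank the cassette. The short bom, rop and lacI fragments called by the annotation are backbone vestiges with no evident functional role.

The payload is a promoterless N-terminal tagging cassette with no gene insert and no homology arms. The user clones in arms matching the target locus so that homology-directed repair places the cassette at the start of the endogenous coding sequence. The cassette carries the ble gene from Streptoalloteichus hindustanus, which confers Zeocin resistance. According to the catalogue description, ble is followed by a 2A peptide and a 3xHA epitope tag. The feature table does not annotate the 2A element and detects only a short fragment of the 3xHA tag.

No mammalian promoter is annotated, so the design implies that expression relies on correct in-frame integration. The target gene's own promoter would then drive the resistance marker, and the 2A would separate it from the HA-tagged endogenous protein, allowing Zeocin enrichment of edited cells. The ble sequence is flanked by lox71 and lox66 mutant sites in the same orientation. This arrangement should allow Cre recombinase to excise the selection marker after clones are isolated, although the catalogue fields do not describe this step explicitly.
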