Features (pLannotate 1.2.2; 14 found; start..end, strand, type, name):
    137..236     +  misc_feature   bom (fragment): basis of mobility region from pBR322
    242..399     -  CDS            lacZα (fragment): LacZα fragment of β-galactosidase; lacZ fragment
    423..456     +  protein_bind   lox71: Left element (LE) mutant of loxP (Araki et al., 2010). Cre-mediated recombination occurs in the 8-bp core sequence (GCATACAT). Cre recombinase
    465..836     +  CDS            ble: BLE_STRHI - Experimental evidence at protein level: Swiss-Prot protein existence level 1. Binding protein with a strong affinity to the bleomycin family of antibiotics. From Streptoalloteichus hindustanus.
    909..942     +  protein_bind   lox66: Right element (RE) mutant of loxP (Araki et al., 2010). Cre-mediated recombination occurs in the 8-bp core sequence (GCATACAT). Cre recombinase
    966..982     +  CDS            3xHA (fragment): three tandem HA epitope tags
   1137..1153    -  protein_bind   lac operator: The lac repressor binds to the lac operator to inhibit transcription in E. coli. This inhibition can be relieved by adding lactose or isopropyl-β-D-thiogalactopyranoside (IPTG). lac repressor encoded by lacI
   1161..1191    -  promoter       lac promoter: promoter for the E. coli lac operon
   1206..1227    -  protein_bind   CAP binding site: CAP binding activates transcription in the presence of cAMP. E. coli catabolite activator protein
   1240..1332    -  CDS            lacI (fragment): lac repressor; lacI; The lac repressor binds to the lac operator to inhibit transcription in E. coli. This inhibition can be relieved by adding lactose or isopropyl-β-D-thiogalactopyranoside (IPTG).
   1515..2103    -  rep_origin     ori: high-copy-number ColE1/pMB1/pBR322/pUC origin of replication
   2274..3134    -  CDS            AmpR: β-lactamase; bla; confers resistance to ampicillin, carbenicillin, and related antibiotics
   3135..3239    -  promoter       AmpR promoter: bla
   3334..35      +  CDS            rop (fragment) (across the origin): Rop protein, which maintains plasmids at low copy number; rop
>Addgene plasmid #207707 | qTAG-N-Zeo-3xHA | addgene full sequence | sequence record 413808 | Addgene NGS Result
TCGCGCGTTTCGGTGATGACGGTGAAAACCTCTGACACATGCAGCTCCCGGAGACGGTCACAGCTTGTCT
GTAAGCGGATGCCGGGAGCAGACAAGCCCGTCAGGGCGCGTCAGCGGGTGTTGGCGGGTGTCGGGGCTGG
CTTAACTATGCGGCATCAGAGCAGATTGTACTGAGAGTGCACCATATGCGGTGTGAAATACCGCACAGAT
GCGTAAGGAGAAAATACCGCATCAGGCGCCATTCGCCATTCAGGCTGCGCAACTGTTGGGAAGGGCGATC
GGTGCGGGCCTCTTCGCTATTACGCCAGCTGGCGAAAGGGGGATGTGCTGCAAGGCGATTAAGTTGGGTA
ACGCCAGGGTTTTCCCAGTCACGACGTTGTAAAACGACGGCCAGTGAATTCGGCAAGAGCAAGACCGGTA
GCTACCGTTCGTATAGCATACATTATACGAAGTTATCTGCTAGCATGGCCAAGTTGACCAGTGCCGTTCC
GGTGCTCACCGCGCGCGACGTCGCCGGAGCGGTCGAGTTCTGGACCGACCGGCTCGGGTTCAGCCGGGAC
TTCGTGGAGGACGACTTCGCCGGTGTGGTCCGGGACGACGTGACCCTGTTCATCAGCGCGGTCCAGGACC
AGGTGGTGCCGGACAACACCCTGGCCTGGGTGTGGGTGCGCGGCCTGGACGAGCTGTACGCCGAGTGGTC
GGAGGTCGTGTCCACGAACTTCCGGGACGCCTCCGGGCCGGCCATGACCGAGATCGGCGAGCAGCCGTGG
GGGCGGGAGTTCGCCCTGCGCGACCCGGCCGGCAACTGCGTGCACTTCGTGGCCGAGGAGCAGGACGGAT
CCGGAGCTACTAACTTCAGCCTGCTGAAGCAGGCCGGAGACGTGGAGGAGAACCCTGGACCTTCTAGAAT
AACTTCGTATAGCATACATTATACGAACGGTAGCACGCGTGGAGGTGGCGGTTCCTACCCATACGATGTT
CCAGATTACGCTTACCCCTACGACGTGCCTGATTATGCCTACCCATACGATGTGCCAGACTATGCCGGTG
GAGGCGGATCTCTCGAGGGAGGAAGCGGAGGATCTGGCGGTACCAAGCTTGGCGTAATCATGGTCATAGC
TGTTTCCTGTGTGAAATTGTTATCCGCTCACAATTCCACACAACATACGAGCCGGAAGCATAAAGTGTAA
AGCCTGGGGTGCCTAATGAGTGAGCTAACTCACATTAATTGCGTTGCGCTCACTGCCCGCTTTCCAGTCG
GGAAACCTGTCGTGCCAGCTGCATTAATGAATCGGCCAACGCGCGGGGAGAGGCGGTTTGCGTATTGGGC
GCTCTTCCGCTTCCTCGCTCACTGACTCGCTGCGCTCGGTCGTTCGGCTGCGGCGAGCGGTATCAGCTCA
CTCAAAGGCGGTAATACGGTTATCCACAGAATCAGGGGATAACGCAGGAAAGAACATGTGAGCAAAAGGC
CAGCAAAAGGCCAGGAACCGTAAAAAGGCCGCGTTGCTGGCGTTTTTCCATAGGCTCCGCCCCCCTGACG
AGCATCACAAAAATCGACGCTCAAGTCAGAGGTGGCGAAACCCGACAGGACTATAAAGATACCAGGCGTT
TCCCCCTGGAAGCTCCCTCGTGCGCTCTCCTGTTCCGACCCTGCCGCTTACCGGATACCTGTCCGCCTTT
CTCCCTTCGGGAAGCGTGGCGCTTTCTCATAGCTCACGCTGTAGGTATCTCAGTTCGGTGTAGGTCGTTC
GCTCCAAGCTGGGCTGTGTGCACGAACCCCCCGTTCAGCCCGACCGCTGCGCCTTATCCGGTAACTATCG
TCTTGAGTCCAACCCGGTAAGACACGACTTATCGCCACTGGCAGCAGCCACTGGTAACAGGATTAGCAGA
GCGAGGTATGTAGGCGGTGCTACAGAGTTCTTGAAGTGGTGGCCTAACTACGGCTACACTAGAAGAACAG
TATTTGGTATCTGCGCTCTGCTGAAGCCAGTTACCTTCGGAAAAAGAGTTGGTAGCTCTTGATCCGGCAA
ACAAACCACCGCTGGTAGCGGTGGTTTTTTTGTTTGCAAGCAGCAGATTACGCGCAGAAAAAAAGGATCT
CAAGAAGATCCTTTGATCTTTTCTACGGGGTCTGACGCTCAGTGGAACGAAAACTCACGTTAAGGGATTT
TGGTCATGAGATTATCAAAAAGGATCTTCACCTAGATCCTTTTAAATTAAAAATGAAGTTTTAAATCAAT
CTAAAGTATATATGAGTAAACTTGGTCTGACAGTTACCAATGCTTAATCAGTGAGGCACCTATCTCAGCG
ATCTGTCTATTTCGTTCATCCATAGTTGCCTGACTCCCCGTCGTGTAGATAACTACGATACGGGAGGGCT
TACCATCTGGCCCCAGTGCTGCAATGATACCGCGAGACCCACGCTCACCGGCTCCAGATTTATCAGCAAT
AAACCAGCCAGCCGGAAGGGCCGAGCGCAGAAGTGGTCCTGCAACTTTATCCGCCTCCATCCAGTCTATT
AATTGTTGCCGGGAAGCTAGAGTAAGTAGTTCGCCAGTTAATAGTTTGCGCAACGTTGTTGCCATTGCTA
CAGGCATCGTGGTGTCACGCTCGTCGTTTGGTATGGCTTCATTCAGCTCCGGTTCCCAACGATCAAGGCG
AGTTACATGATCCCCCATGTTGTGCAAAAAAGCGGTTAGCTCCTTCGGTCCTCCGATCGTTGTCAGAAGT
AAGTTGGCCGCAGTGTTATCACTCATGGTTATGGCAGCACTGCATAATTCTCTTACTGTCATGCCATCCG
TAAGATGCTTTTCTGTGACTGGTGAGTACTCAACCAAGTCATTCTGAGAATAGTGTATGCGGCGACCGAG
TTGCTCTTGCCCGGCGTCAATACGGGATAATACCGCGCCACATAGCAGAACTTTAAAAGTGCTCATCATT
GGAAAACGTTCTTCGGGGCGAAAACTCTCAAGGATCTTACCGCTGTTGAGATCCAGTTCGATGTAACCCA
CTCGTGCACCCAACTGATCTTCAGCATCTTTTACTTTCACCAGCGTTTCTGGGTGAGCAAAAACAGGAAG
GCAAAATGCCGCAAAAAAGGGAATAAGGGCGACACGGAAATGTTGAATACTCATACTCTTCCTTTTTCAA
TATTATTGAAGCATTTATCAGGGTTATTGTCTCATGAGCGGATACATATTTGAATGTATTTAGAAAAATA
AACAAATAGGGGTTCCGCGCACATTTCCCCGAAAAGTGCCACCTGACGTCTAAGAAACCATTATTATCAT
GACATTAACCTATAAAAATAGGCGTATCACGAGGCCCTTTCGTC
